Addgene plasmid #223817: pET50delCT_Vipp1_dL10Ala
Purpose: Bacterial expression of Vipp1_dL10Ala with C-terminal 6x His-Tag and 3C cleavage site
Depositing lab: Carsten Sachse. Depositing organization: Forschungszentrum Juelich GmbH. Publication: Structural basis for Vipp1 membrane binding: from loose coats and carpets to ring and rod assemblies. Junglas B, Kartte D, Kutzner M, Hellmann N, Ritter I, Schneider D, Sachse C. Nat Struct Mol Biol. 2025 Mar;32(3):555-570. doi: 10.1038/s41594-024-01399-z. Epub 2024 Oct 8. PubMed 39379528.
Backbone
  Vector backbone: pET50
  Vector type: Bacterial Expression
Growth in bacteria
  Bacterial resistance: Kanamycin, 50 μg/mL
  Growth temperature: 37°C
  Growth strain: DH5alpha
  Copy number: Low Copy
Gene/Insert
  Gene/Insert name: Vipp1 (alt name: IM30)
  Species: Synechocystis sp. PCC6803
  Mutation: replacement of 10 aa in Hinge 2 with Ala
  Tag / fusion protein: 6xHis (C terminal on insert)
Terms and licenses: Academic/Nonprofit Terms; Industry Terms: Not Available to Industry
How to cite: pET50delCT_Vipp1_dL10Ala was a gift from Carsten Sachse (Addgene plasmid # 223817 ; http://n2t.net/addgene:223817 ; RRID:Addgene_223817)
