[The description below was written by a language model from this plasmid's Addgene catalogue record and pLannotate feature annotations shown in this document.]
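Description:
pET50delCT_Vipp1_dL10Ala is a bacterial expression plasmid of about 6 kb built on a modified pET50 backbone, used to produce a mutant form of Vipp1 (also called IM30) from the cyanobacterium Synechocystis sp. PCC 6803 in E. coli. It is selected with kanamycin through an aph(3')-Ia (KanR) gene and replicates from a ColE1/pBR322-type origin. The rop gene and the bom mobility region are also present, consistent with the low copy number given in the catalogue. An f1 origin is carried as well, along with short remnants of the tetracycline resistance gene and a bla promoter fragment that appear to be non-functional backbone leftovers.

The expression cassette is a standard T7lac arrangement. A T7 promoter with an adjacent lac operator drives transcription, followed by the phage T7 gene 10 ribosome binding site, the Vipp1 coding sequence and a T7 terminator. The plasmid-encoded lacI repressor keeps the cassette off until IPTG is added in a host that supplies T7 RNA polymerase. The insert carries the dL10Ala mutation, in which ten residues of the Hinge 2 region are replaced by alanine. Directly downstream of the Vipp1 coding sequence lies an HRV 3C (PreScission) protease site. According to the catalogue, this site is followed by a C-terminal 6xHis tag, allowing affinity purification and later tag removal, although the His tag itself is not annotated in the feature table. An S-Tag and a SET1 solubility-tag fragment are annotated further downstream, but the record does not show whether they are translated as part of the product. The construct serves recombinant production of this hinge variant, and the associated publication concerns the structural basis of Vipp1 membrane binding and its assembly into rings and rods.
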