Features (pLannotate 1.2.2; 20 found; start..end, strand, type, name):
    160..975     +  CDS            KanR: aminoglycoside phosphotransferase; aph(3')-Ia; confers resistance to kanamycin in bacteria or G418 (Geneticin®) in eukaryotes
    984..1041    -  promoter       AmpR promoter (fragment): bla
   1094..1522    -  rep_origin     f1 ori (sequence partly withheld): f1 bacteriophage origin of replication; arrow indicates direction of (+) strand synthesis
   1559..1606    -  terminator     T7 terminator: transcription terminator for bacteriophage T7 RNA polymerase
   1614..1657    -  CDS            SET1 (fragment): solubility-enhancement tag derived from T7 phage gene 10B
   1701..1745    -  CDS            S-Tag: affinity and epitope tag derived from pancreatic ribonuclease A
   1855..1878    -  CDS            HRV 3C site: recognition and cleavage site for human rhinovirus 3C and PreScission proteases
   1885..2679    -  CDS            Y617_SYNY3: Experimental evidence at protein level: Swiss-Prot protein existence level 1. From Synechocystis sp. (strain PCC 6803 / Kazusa).
   2687..2709    -  RBS            RBS: efficient ribosome binding site from bacteriophage T7 gene 10 (Olins and Rangwala, 1989)
   2724..2748    -  protein_bind   lac operator: The lac repressor binds to the lac operator to inhibit transcription in E. coli. This inhibition can be relieved by adding lactose or isopropyl-β-D-thiogalactopyranoside (IPTG). lac repressor encoded by lacI
   2749..2767    -  promoter       T7 promoter: promoter for bacteriophage T7 RNA polymerase
   2793..3072    +  CDS            TcR (fragment): tetracycline efflux protein; tet; confers resistance to tetracycline
   3080..3157    +  promoter       lacI promoter: lacI
   3158..4240    +  CDS            lacI: lac repressor; lacI; The lac repressor binds to the lac operator to inhibit transcription in E. coli. This inhibition can be relieved by adding lactose or isopropyl-β-D-thiogalactopyranoside (IPTG).
   4253..4274    +  protein_bind   CAP binding site: CAP binding activates transcription in the presence of cAMP. E. coli catabolite activator protein
   4289..4353    +  CDS            TcR (fragment): tetracycline efflux protein; tet; confers resistance to tetracycline
   4415..4795    -  CDS            YPB1_ECOLX: Protein predicted: Swiss-Prot protein existence level 4. From Escherichia coli.
   4812..5003    +  CDS            rop: Rop protein, which maintains plasmids at low copy number; rop
   5105..5244    +  misc_feature   bom: basis of mobility region from pBR322
   5430..38      -  rep_origin     ori (across the origin): high-copy-number ColE1/pMB1/pBR322/pUC origin of replication
>Addgene plasmid #223817 | pET50delCT_Vipp1_dL10Ala | addgene full sequence | sequence record 448063 | Addgene NGS Result
GCAAGCAGCAGATTACGCGCAGAAAAAAAGGATCTCAAGAAGATCCTTTGATCTTTTCTACGGGGTCTGA
CGCTCAGTGGAACGAAAACTCACGTTAAGGGATTTTGGTCATGAACAATAAAACTGTCTGCTTACATAAA
CAGTAATACAAGGGGTGTTATGAGCCATATTCAACGGGAAACGTCTTGCTCTAGGCCGCGATTAAATTCC
AACATGGATGCTGATTTATATGGGTATAAATGGGCTCGCGATAATGTCGGGCAATCAGGTGCGACAATCT
ATCGATTGTATGGGAAGCCCGATGCGCCAGAGTTGTTTCTGAAACATGGCAAAGGTAGCGTTGCCAATGA
TGTTACAGATGAGATGGTCAGACTAAACTGGCTGACGGAATTTATGCCTCTTCCGACCATCAAGCATTTT
ATCCGTACTCCTGATGATGCATGGTTACTCACCACTGCGATCCCCGGCAAAACAGCATTCCAGGTATTAG
AAGAATATCCTGATTCAGGTGAAAATATTGTTGATGCGCTGGCAGTGTTCCTGCGCCGGTTGCATTCGAT
TCCTGTTTGTAATTGTCCTTTTAACAGTGATCGCGTATTTCGTCTCGCTCAGGCGCAATCACGAATGAAT
AACGGTTTGGTTGATGCGAGTGATTTTGATGACGAGCGTAATGGCTGGCCTGTTGAACAAGTCTGGAAAG
AAATGCATAAACTTTTGCCATTCTCACCGGATTCAGTCGTCACTCATGGTGATTTCTCACTTGATAACCT
TATTTTTGACGAGGGGAAATTAATAGGTTGTATTGATGTTGGACGAGTCGGAATCGCAGACCGATACCAG
GATCTTGCCATCCTATGGAACTGCCTCGGTGAGTTTTCTCCTTCATTACAGAAACGGCTTTTTCAAAAAT
ATGGTATTGATAATCCTGATATGAATAAATTGCAGTTTCATTTGATGCTCGATGAGTTTTTCTAAGAATT
AATTCATGAGCGGATACATATTTGAATGTATTTAGAAAAATAAACAAATAGGGGTTCCGCGCACATTTCC
CCGAAAAGTGCCACCTAAATTGTAAGCGTTAATATTTTGTTAAAATTCGCGTTAAATTTTTGTTAAATCA
GCTCATTTTTTAACCAATAGGCCGAAATCGGCAAAATCCCTTATAAATCAAAAGAATAGACCGAGATAGG
GT
[37 nt withheld, positions 1193-1229]
AAAGAACGTGGACTCCAACGTCAAAGG
[49 nt withheld, positions 1257-1305]
T
[91 nt withheld, positions 1307-1397]
G
[124 nt withheld, positions 1399-1522]
CCCATTCGCCAATCCGGATATAGTTCCTCCTTTCAGCAAAAAACCCCTCAAGACCCGTTTAGAGGCCCCA
AGGGGTTATGCTAGTTATTGCTCAGCGGTGGCAGCAGCCAACTCAGCTTCCTTTCGGGCTTTGTTTAGCA
GCCTAGGTTAATTAAGCCTCGAGAGCAGCAGAAGTAGAGCTGTCCATGTGCTGGCGTTCGAATTTAGCAG
CAGCGGTTTCTTTACTACCGCGTGGCACCAGAGCGAGCTCTGCGGCCGCAAGCTTGTCGACGGACGTCGG
GCGCGCCAAGGCCTGTACAGAATTCGGATCCTTAATGGTGATGGTGGTGATGGGGTCCCTGAAAGAGGAC
TTCAAGAGCCGCATTTAACCGACGACGTAGGTCGTCCAATTCCTGGTCAATCACCGCATCATCTTGACTG
GCATTATTAGCTGGTACTGAGGAATCAACAGGAGCCGCTTCGAGTTGGGGCGTAGCGGCAGAGGTTCCCG
GTAATGCTCCACCGGCCATGGAAGCTTTCAGGGCGGCCAACTCGTCTTCTACCCCACTGCTGGCTTCCAA
CTGGGCAAACTGGTTCTCGATGCCAAAGCCGGCTAACTCCCCTGCCGCTTGGGAAGTGGCTTCCATATCC
AGTACCTTGTTCTCCATCCGTTCAAAAGCCGCTGCAGCCGCCGCTGCAGCTGCTGCCGCGAGGGTTTGCT
GCAGTTCAGCATTAGCCTTGGCCGCTTTGGCCCTGGCCTGCAACATATTTTTCTTGGTTTTAGCTTCGGA
AATTTTTGCTTCTAGAGCCGCGAGGTTGCGACGGAGATTCTCCGACATGGTCCTCTGTTGGGCTAGCTGG
GTTTGGTACGCCGCCGCCGTATCTGTCAGACTTTTTTTGCGGGCCAGGGCTTCCCTAGCCAAATTTTCTT
CCCCATTGGTGAGGGCTAATTTTGCCCGGTCTTCCCATTTCTTGGCTTCCTGGGTGTCTTGGTTAAGACG
TTGCTCTGTTCGTTTTTCTTCGGCGATCGTGCGGGCAACGGCCTGGCGGAGTTGCACCAGGTCTTCCTGC
ATATCGATCACGGCCTGTTCCAGAACTTTTTCTGGATCTTCAGCTTTACTGACGAGGTCGTTGAGGTTAG
CCCGGACGACGCGGCCTAAACGGTCAAATAATCCCATATGTATATCTCCTTCTTAAAGTTAAACAAAATT
ATTTCTAGAGGGGAATTGTTATCCGCTCACAATTCCCCTATAGTGAGTCGTATTAATTTCGCGGGATCGA
GATCGATCTCGATCCTCTACGCCGGACGCATCGTGGCCGGCATCACCGGCGCCACAGGTGCGGTTGCTGG
CGCCTATATCGCCGACATCACCGATGGGGAAGATCGGGCTCGCCACTTCGGGCTCATGAGCGCTTGTTTC
GGCGTGGGTATGGTGGCAGGCCCCGTGGCCGGGGGACTGTTGGGCGCCATCTCCTTGCATGCACCATTCC
TTGCGGCGGCGGTGCTCAACGGCCTCAACCTACTACTGGGCTGCTTCCTAATGCAGGAGTCGCATAAGGG
AGAGCGTCGAGATCCCGGACACCATCGAATGGCGCAAAACCTTTCGCGGTATGGCATGATAGCGCCCGGA
AGAGAGTCAATTCAGGGTGGTGAATGTGAAACCAGTAACGTTATACGATGTCGCAGAGTATGCCGGTGTC
TCTTATCAGACCGTTTCCCGCGTGGTAAACCAGGCCAGCCACGTTTCTGCGAAAACGCGGGAAAAAGTGG
AAGCGGCGATGGCGGAGCTGAATTACATTCCCAACCGCGTGGCACAACAACTGGCGGGCAAACAGTCGTT
GCTGATTGGCGTTACCACCTCCAGTCTGGCCCTGCACGCGCCGTCGCAAATTGTCGCGGCGATTAAATCT
CGCGCCGATCAACTGGGTGCCAGCGTGGTGGTGTCGATGGTAGAACGAAGCGGCGTCGAAGCCTGTAAAG
CGGCGGTGCACAATCTTCTCGCGCAACGCGTCAGTGGGCTGATCATTAACTATCCGCTGGATGACCAGGA
TGCCATTGCTGTGGAAGCTGCCTGCACTAATGTTCCGGCGTTATTTCTTGATGTCTCTGACCAGACACCC
ATCAACAGTATTATTTTCTCCCATGAAGACGGTACGCGACTGGGCGTGGAGCATCTGGTCGCATTGGGTC
ACCAGCAAATCGCGCTGTTAGCGGGCCCATTAAGTTCTGTCTCGGCGCGTCTGCGTCTGGCTGGCTGGCA
TAAATATCTCACTCGCAATCAAATTCAGCCGATAGCGGAACGGGAAGGCGACTGGAGTGCCATGTCCGGT
TTTCAACAAACCATGCAAATGCTGAATGAGGGCATCGTTCCCACTGCGATGCTGGTTGCCAACGATCAGA
TGGCGCTGGGCGCAATGCGCGCCATTACCGAGTCCGGGCTGCGCGTTGGTGCGGACATCTCGGTAGTGGG
ATACGACGATACCGAAGACAGCTCATGTTATATCCCGCCGTTAACCACCATCAAACAGGATTTTCGCCTG
CTGGGGCAAACCAGCGTGGACCGCTTGCTGCAACTCTCTCAGGGCCAGGCGGTGAAGGGCAATCAGCTGT
TGCCCGTCTCACTGGTGAAAAGAAAAACCACCCTGGCGCCCAATACGCAAACCGCCTCTCCCCGCGCGTT
GGCCGATTCATTAATGCAGCTGGCACGACAGGTTTCCCGACTGGAAAGCGGGCAGTGAGCGCAACGCAAT
TAATGTAAGTTAGCTCACTCATTAGGCACCGGGATCTCGACCGATGCCCTTGAGAGCCTTCAACCCAGTC
AGCTCCTTCCGGTGGGCGCGGGGCATGACTAGCATGATCGTGCTCCTGTCGTTGAGGACCCGGCTAGGCT
GGCGGGGTTGCCTTACTGGTTAGCAGAATGAATCACCGATACGCGAGCGAACGTGAAGCGACTGCTGCTG
CAAAACGTCTGCGACCTGAGCAACAACATGAATGGTCTTCGGTTTCCGTGTTTCGTAAAGTCTGGAAACG
CGGAAGTCAGCGCCCTGCACCATTATGTTCCGGATCTGCATCGCAGGATGCTGCTGGCTACCCTGTGGAA
CACCTACATCTGTATTAACGAAGCGCTGGCATTGACCCTGAGTGATTTTTCTCTGGTCCCGCCGCATCCA
TACCGCCAGTTGTTTACCCTCACAACGTTCCAGTAACCGGGCATGTTCATCATCAGTAACCCGTATCGTG
AGCATCCTCTCTCGTTTCATCGGTATCATTACCCCCATGAACAGAAATCCCCCTTACACGGAGGCATCAG
TGACCAAACAGGAAAAAACCGCCCTTAACATGGCCCGCTTTATCAGAAGCCAGACATTAACGCTTCTGGA
GAAACTCAACGAGCTGGACGCGGATGAACAGGCAGACATCTGTGAATCGCTTCACGACCACGCTGATGAG
CTTTACCGCAGCTGCCTCGCGCGTTTCGGTGATGACGGTGAAAACCTCTGACACATGCAGCTCCCGGAGA
CGGTCACAGCTTGTCTGTAAGCGGATGCCGGGAGCAGACAAGCCCGTCAGGGCGCGTCAGCGGGTGTTGG
CGGGTGTCGGGGCGCAGCCATGACCCAGTCACGTAGCGATAGCGGAGTGTATACTGGCTTAACTATGCGG
CATCAGAGCAGATTGTACTGAGAGTGCACCATTGCGGTGTGAAATACCGCACAGATGCGTAAGGAGAAAA
TACCGCATCAGGCGCTCTTCCGCTTCCTCGCTCACTGACTCGCTGCGCTCGGTCGTTCGGCTGCGGCGAG
CGGTATCAGCTCACTCAAAGGCGGTAATACGGTTATCCACAGAATCAGGGGATAACGCAGGAAAGAACAT
GTGAGCAAAAGGCCAGCAAAAGGCCAGGAACCGTAAAAAGGCCGCGTTGCTGGCGTTTTTCCATAGGCTC
CGCCCCCCTGACGAGCATCACAAAAATCGACGCTCAAGTCAGAGGTGGCGAAACCCGACAGGACTATAAA
GATACCAGGCGTTTCCCCCTGGAAGCTCCCTCGTGCGCTCTCCTGTTCCGACCCTGCCGCTTACCGGATA
CCTGTCCGCCTTTCTCCCTTCGGGAAGCGTGGCGCTTTCTCATAGCTCACGCTGTAGGTATCTCAGTTCG
GTGTAGGTCGTTCGCTCCAAGCTGGGCTGTGTGCACGAACCCCCCGTTCAGCCCGACCGCTGCGCCTTAT
CCGGTAACTATCGTCTTGAGTCCAACCCGGTAAGACACGACTTATCGCCACTGGCAGCAGCCACTGGTAA
CAGGATTAGCAGAGCGAGGTATGTAGGCGGTGCTACAGAGTTCTTGAAGTGGTGGCCTAACTACGGCTAC
ACTAGAAGGACAGTATTTGGTATCTGCGCTCTGCTGAAGCCAGTTACCTTCGGAAAAAGAGTTGGTAGCT
CTTGATCCGGCAAACAAACCACCGCTGGTAGCGGTGGTTTTTTTGTTT
